>Addgene plasmid #168601 | pDONR223 HCoV-HKU1 ORF4_stop | depositor partial sequence | sequence record 326810 | Inserted CDS with Stop codon
ATGGACGTTTGGAGACCTAGCTACACACATTCTCTTGTTATTAGAGAATTTGGTGTTACAAACCTTGAAG
ATTTGTGTCTAAAGTATAATTACTGTCAACCTATTGTTGGTTACTGTATTGTACCTTTAAATGTTTGGTG
TCGCAAGTTTGGCAAATTTGCTTCTCACTTTACATTACGTAGTCACGATATTTCCCATAGTAATAATTTT
GGTGTTGTAACTAGTTTTACTACTTATGGTAATACTGTTTCTGAGGCTGTGTCTAGATTAGTTGAATCAG
CTTCTGAATTTATTGTTTGGCGTGCAGAGGCACTTAATAAGTATGGTTGA
