[The description below was written by a language model from this plasmid's Addgene catalogue record.]
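Description:
pDONR223 HCoV-HKU1 ORF4_stop is a Gateway-compatible Entry clone built on the pDONR223 donor backbone (about 5 kb without insert) and carrying the ORF4 coding sequence of human coronavirus HKU1 as a roughly 330 bp insert. It is a bacterial cloning plasmid rather than an expression vector: it is propagated in standard E. coli cloning strains such as DH5alpha under spectinomycin selection. The record gives no feature table, does not state the origin of replication, and lists the copy number as unknown. No promoter driving ORF4 is recorded, which is consistent with the usual role of Entry clones as promoterless sources of an open reading frame.

The insert was introduced by Gateway cloning, so in the resulting Entry clone the ORF is expected to be flanked by attL recombination sites, allowing it to be moved by an LR recombination reaction into any compatible Destination vector that supplies the promoter, tags and host-specific elements. M13 forward and reverse primer sites flank the insert for sequence verification. The "_stop" suffix in the name suggests that this version retains a stop codon at the end of the ORF, which would make it suited to native or N-terminally tagged expression rather than C-terminal fusions, although the record does not state this explicitly.

The plasmid belongs to a collection of human coronavirus protein-coding sequences provided as flexible, multipurpose Entry clones, intended to let users shuttle viral ORFs into expression, interaction or other functional assay vectors of their choice.
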