Addgene plasmid #168601: pDONR223 HCoV-HKU1 ORF4_stop
Purpose: Gateway-compatible Entry vector
Depositing lab: Fritz Roth. Depositing organization: Sinai Health System. Publication: A resource of human coronavirus protein-coding sequences in a flexible, multipurpose Gateway Entry clone collection. Weller B, Lin CW, Pogoutse O, Sauer M, Marin-de la Rosa N, Strobel A, Young V, Knapp JJ, Rayhan A, Falter C, Kim DK, Roth FP, Falter-Braun P. G3 (Bethesda). 2023 Jul 5;13(7):jkad105. doi: 10.1093/g3journal/jkad105. PubMed 37267226.
Backbone
  Vector backbone: pDONR223
  Backbone manufacturer: Rual et al, Genome Res. 14:2128-2135, 2004.
  Backbone size w/o insert (bp): 5005
  Vector type: Other
Growth in bacteria
  Bacterial resistance: Spectinomycin, 50 μg/mL
  Growth temperature: 37°C
  Growth strain: DH5alpha
  Copy number: Unknown
Gene/Insert
  Gene/Insert name: ORF4
  Species: Other
  Insert size (bp): 330
  Entrez Gene: orf4 (a.k.a. HCHV1gp4)
  Cloning method: Gateway Cloning
  Sequencing primers: 5′ m13-For; 3′ m13-Rev
Resource information
  A portion of this plasmid was derived from a plasmid made by: Falter-Braun Lab
Terms and licenses: Academic/Nonprofit Terms; Industry Terms
How to cite: pDONR223 HCoV-HKU1 ORF4_stop was a gift from Fritz Roth (Addgene plasmid # 168601 ; http://n2t.net/addgene:168601 ; RRID:Addgene_168601)
